Addgene plasmid #91319: pHH0103_CRK-2/2-SV1/2
Purpose: Protein expression and purification of human SH3 domain construct CRK-2/2-SV1/2
Depositing lab: Sachdev Sidhu. Depositing organization: University of Toronto. Publication: Comprehensive Analysis of the Human SH3 Domain Family Reveals a Wide Variety of Non-canonical Specificities. Teyra J, Huang H, Jain S, Guan X, Dong A, Liu Y, Tempel W, Min J, Tong Y, Kim PM, Bader GD, Sidhu SS. Structure. 2017 Oct 3;25(10):1598-1610.e3. doi: 10.1016/j.str.2017.07.017. Epub 2017 Sep 7. PubMed 28890361.
Backbone
  Vector backbone: pHH0103
  Vector type: Bacterial Expression
Growth in bacteria
  Bacterial resistance: Ampicillin, 100 μg/mL
  Growth temperature: 37°C
  Growth strain: DH5alpha
  Copy number: Low Copy
Gene/Insert
  Gene/Insert name: CRK-2/2-SV1/2
  Species: H. sapiens (human)
  Insert size (bp): 288
  Entrez Gene: CRK (a.k.a. CRKII, p38)
  Cloning method: Restriction Enzyme; 5′ cloning site Sfi1 (unknown if destroyed); 3′ cloning site Not1 (unknown if destroyed)
Terms and licenses: Academic/Nonprofit Terms; Industry Terms: Not Available to Industry
How to cite: pHH0103_CRK-2/2-SV1/2 was a gift from Sachdev Sidhu (Addgene plasmid # 91319 ; http://n2t.net/addgene:91319 ; RRID:Addgene_91319)
