[The description below was written by a language model from this plasmid's Addgene catalogue record and pLannotate feature annotations shown in this document.]
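Description:
pHH0103_CRK-2/2-SV1/2 is a bacterial expression plasmid of about 7 kb, built on the pHH0103 backbone, for producing and purifying a single SH3 domain of the human adaptor protein CRK in E. coli. The construct name suggests the second of CRK's two SH3 domains, but the record does not explain the nomenclature. The 288 bp human insert was cloned between SfiI and NotI sites and lies downstream of a 6xHis tag and Schistosoma japonicum glutathione S-transferase. The arrangement implies an N-terminally His- and GST-tagged SH3 domain that can be purified by metal-chelate or glutathione affinity, although the reading frame across the junctions cannot be confirmed from the table alone. Transcription is driven by the strong hybrid tac promoter under control of a lac operator. The plasmid carries its own lacI gene behind the lacIq promoter, so expression is tightly repressed until induced with IPTG. A bacteriophage fd terminator follows the insert.

Propagation relies on a ColE1/pBR322-type origin with the bom region, and selection is by ampicillin through β-lactamase. The catalogue lists the plasmid as low copy, although the rop gene is annotated only as fragments interrupted by an f1 origin. That f1 origin, together with two fragments of M13 gene III located after the terminator, suggests that the backbone descends from a phagemid. These coat-protein remnants lie beyond the terminator and do not appear to be part of the expressed product. Short tetracycline promoter and resistance fragments are also present as pBR322-derived remnants. The plasmid belongs to a set of human SH3 domain constructs made for a family-wide analysis of SH3 binding specificity.
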