Features (pLannotate 1.2.2; 21 found; start..end, strand, type, name):
     66..143     +  promoter       lacIq promoter: lacI (mutant); In the lacIq allele, a single base change in the promoter boosts expression of the lacI gene about 10-fold.
    144..1226    +  CDS            lacI: lac repressor; lacI; The lac repressor binds to the lac operator to inhibit transcription in E. coli. This inhibition can be relieved by adding lactose or isopropyl-β-D-thiogalactopyranoside (IPTG).
   1239..1260    +  protein_bind   CAP binding site: CAP binding activates transcription in the presence of cAMP. E. coli catabolite activator protein
   1279..1296    +  promoter       tet promoter (fragment): E. coli promoter for tetracycline efflux protein gene
   1469..1497    +  promoter       tac promoter: strong E. coli promoter; hybrid between the trp and lac UV5 promoters
   1505..1521    +  protein_bind   lac operator: The lac repressor binds to the lac operator to inhibit transcription in E. coli. This inhibition can be relieved by adding lactose or isopropyl-β-D-thiogalactopyranoside (IPTG). lac repressor encoded by lacI
   1606..1623    +  CDS            6xHis: 6xHis affinity tag
   1639..2292    +  CDS            GST26_SCHJA: Experimental evidence at protein level: Swiss-Prot protein existence level 1. GST isoenzymes appear to play a central role in the parasite detoxification system. Other functions are also suspected including a role in increasing the solubility of haematin in the parasite gut. From Schistosoma japonicum (Blood fluke).
   2353..2640    +  CDS            CRK (fragment): CRK_HUMAN - Experimental evidence at protein level: Swiss-Prot protein existence level 1. [Isoform Crk-II]: Regulates cell adhesion, spreading and migration (PubMed:31311869). Mediates attachment-induced MAPK8 activation, membrane ruffling and cell motility in a Rac-dependent manner. Involved in phagocytosis of apoptotic cells and cell motility via its interaction with DOCK1 and DOCK4 (PubMed:19004829). May regulate the EFNA5-EPHA3 signaling (By similarity). From Homo sapiens (Human).
   2656..2703    +  terminator     fd terminator (sequence withheld): central terminator from bacteriophage fd (Otsuka and Kunisawa, 1982)
   2708..2920    +  CDS            M13 gene III (fragment) (sequence partly withheld): pIII; III; minor coat protein
   2935..3405    +  CDS            M13 gene III (fragment) (sequence partly withheld): pIII; III; minor coat protein
   3427..3497    +  CDS            TcR (fragment): tetracycline efflux protein; tet; confers resistance to tetracycline
   3739..4119    -  CDS            YPB1_ECOLX: Protein predicted: Swiss-Prot protein existence level 4. From Escherichia coli.
   4136..4287    +  CDS            rop (fragment): Rop protein, which maintains plasmids at low copy number; rop
   4323..4751    -  rep_origin     f1 ori (sequence partly withheld): f1 bacteriophage origin of replication; arrow indicates direction of (+) strand synthesis
   4760..4799    +  CDS            rop (fragment): Rop protein, which maintains plasmids at low copy number; rop
   4901..5041    +  misc_feature   bom: basis of mobility region from pBR322
   5227..5814    -  rep_origin     ori: high-copy-number ColE1/pMB1/pBR322/pUC origin of replication
   5985..6845    -  CDS            AmpR: β-lactamase; bla; confers resistance to ampicillin, carbenicillin, and related antibiotics
   6846..6950    -  promoter       AmpR promoter: bla
>Addgene plasmid #91319 | pHH0103_CRK-2/2-SV1/2 | addgene full sequence | sequence record 191786 | Addgene NGS Result
ATTATCATGACATTAACCTATAAAAATAGGCGTATCACGAGGCCCTTTCGTCTTCAAGAATTCCCGACAC
CATCGAATGGTGCAAAACCTTTCGCGGTATGGCATGATAGCGCCCGGAAGAGAGTCAATTCAGGGTGGTG
AATGTGAAACCAGTAACGTTATACGATGTCGCAGAGTATGCCGGTGTCTCTTATCAGACCGTTTCCCGCG
TGGTGAACCAGGCCAGCCACGTTTCTGCGAAAACGCGGGAAAAAGTGGAAGCGGCGATGGCGGAGCTGAA
TTACATTCCCAACCGCGTGGCACAACAACTGGCGGGCAAACAGTCGTTGCTGATTGGCGTTGCCACCTCC
AGTCTGGCCCTGCACGCGCCGTCGCAAATTGTCGCGGCGATTAAATCTCGCGCCGATCAACTGGGTGCCA
GCGTGGTGGTGTCGATGGTAGAACGAAGCGGCGTCGAAGCCTGTAAAGCGGCGGTGCACAATCTTCTCGC
GCAACGCGTCAGTGGGCTGATCATTAACTATCCGCTGGATGACCAGGATGCCATTGCTGTGGAAGCTGCC
TGCACTAATGTTCCGGCGTTATTTCTTGATGTCTCTGACCAGACACCCATCAACAGTATTATTTTCTCCC
ATGAAGACGGTACGCGACTGGGCGTGGAGCATCTGGTCGCATTGGGTCACCAGCAAATCGCGCTGTTAGC
GGGCCCATTAAGTTCTGTCTCGGCGCGTCTGCGTCTGGCTGGCTGGCATAAATATCTCACTCGCAATCAA
ATTCAGCCGATAGCGGAACGGGAAGGCGACTGGAGTGCCATGTCCGGTTTTCAACAAACCATGCAAATGC
TGAATGAGGGCATCGTTCCCACTGCGATGCTGGTTGCCAACGATCAGATGGCGCTGGGCGCAATGCGCGC
CATTACCGAGTCCGGGCTGCGCGTTGGTGCGGATATCTCGGTAGTGGGATACGACGATACCGAAGACAGC
TCATGTTATATCCCGCCGTTAACCACCATCAAACAGGATTTTCGCCTGCTGGGGCAAACCAGCGTGGACC
GCTTGCTGCAACTCTCTCAGGGCCAGGCGGTGAAGGGCAATCAGCTGTTGCCCGTCTCACTGGTGAAAAG
AAAAACCACCCTGGCGCCCAATACGCAAACCGCCTCTCCCCGCGCGTTGGCCGATTCATTAATGCAGCTG
GCACGACAGGTTTCCCGACTGGAAAGCGGGCAGTGAGCGCAACGCAATTAATGTAAGTTAGCTCACTCAT
TAGGCACAATTCTCATGTTTGACAGCTTATCATCGACTGCACGGTGCACCAATGCTTCTGGCGTCAGGCA
GCCATCGGAAGCTGTGGTATGGCTGTGCAGGTCGTAAATCACTGCATAATTCGTGTCGCTCAAGGCGCAC
TCCCGTTCTGGATAATGTTTTTTGCGCCGACATCATAACGGTTCTGGCAAATATTCTGAAATGAGCTGTT
GACAATTAATCATCGGCTCGTATAATGTGTGGAATTGTGAGCGGATAACAATTTCACACAGGAAACAGCC
AGTCCGTTTAGGTGTTTTCACGAGCACTTCACCAACAAGGACCATAGATTATGAAAATCGAAGAACACCA
TCACCATCACCATTCCAGCGGTAAGCTTATGTCCCCTATACTAGGTTATTGGAAAATTAAGGGCCTTGTG
CAACCCACTCGACTTCTTTTGGAATATCTTGAAGAAAAATATGAAGAGCATTTGTATGAGCGCGATGAAG
GTGATAAATGGCGAAACAAAAAGTTTGAATTGGGTTTGGAGTTTCCCAATCTTCCTTATTATATTGATGG
TGATGTTAAATTAACACAGTCTATGGCCATCATACGTTATATAGCTGACAAGCACAACATGTTGGGTGGT
TGTCCAAAAGAGCGTGCAGAGATTTCAATGCTTGAAGGAGCGGTTTTGGATATTAGATACGGTGTTTCGA
GAATTGCATATAGTAAAGACTTTGAAACTCTCAAAGTTGATTTTCTTAGCAAGCTACCTGAAATGCTGAA
AATGTTCGAAGATCGTTTATGTCATAAAACATATTTAAATGGTGATCATGTAACCCATCCTGACTTCATG
TTGTATGACGCTCTTGATGTTGTTTTATACATGGACCCAATGTGCCTGGATGCGTTCCCAAAATTAGTTT
GTTTTAAAAAACGTATTGAAGCTATCCCACAAATTGATAAGTACTTGAAATCCAGCAAGTATATAGCATG
GCCTTTGCAGGGCTGGCAAGCCACGTTTGGTGGTGGCGACCATCCTCCAAAATCGGATCTGGAAGTTCTG
TTCCAGGGGCCCCTGTCCAGCGGTCTGGTTCCGCGTGGTTCCGGTACCGCGGCCCAGCCGGCCGGTGGTC
CGGAACCGGGTCCGTATGCCCAACCGTCAGTGAATACCCCGCTGCCGAATCTGCAAAATGGTCCGATCTA
TGCTCGTGTCATTCAGAAACGTGTTCCGAACGCGTATGATAAAACCGCACTGGCACTGGAAGTCGGTGAA
CTGGTGAAAGTTACGAAAATCAACGTGAGCGGCCAATGGGAGGGTGAATGCAATGGCAAACGTGGTCATT
TTCCGTTCACCCACGTCCGCCTGCTGGACCAGCAAAATCCGGATGAAGACGCGGCCGCATA
[142 nt withheld, positions 2652-2793]
C
[98 nt withheld, positions 2795-2892]
AGTTTGTACTGGTGACGAAACTCAGTGTCTAGCTAGAGTGGC
[149 nt withheld, positions 2935-3083]
T
[41 nt withheld, positions 3085-3125]
T
[62 nt withheld, positions 3127-3188]
A
[35 nt withheld, positions 3190-3224]
CCTCCCTCAATCGGTTGAATGTCGCCCTTTTGTCTTTGGCGCTGGTAAACCATATGAA
[86 nt withheld, positions 3283-3368]
T
[54 nt withheld, positions 3370-3423]
CTAGCGCCGCCCTATACCTTGTCTGCCTCCCCGCGTTGCGTCGCGGTGCATGGAGCCGGGCCACCTCGAC
CTGAATGGAAGCCGGCGGCACCTCGCTAACGGATTCACCACTCCAAGAATTGGAGCCAATCAATTCTTGC
GGAGAACTGTGAATGCGCAAACCAACCCTTGGCAGAACATATCCATCGCGTCCGCCATCTCCAGCAGCCG
CACGCGGCGCATCTCGGGCAGCGTTGGGTCCTGGCCACGGGTGCGCATGATCGTGCTCCTGTCGTTGAGG
ACCCGGCTAGGCTGGCGGGGTTGCCTTACTGGTTAGCAGAATGAATCACCGATACGCGAGCGAACGTGAA
GCGACTGCTGCTGCAAAACGTCTGCGACCTGAGCAACAACATGAATGGTCTTCGGTTTCCGTGTTTCGTA
AAGTCTGGAAACGCGGAAGTCAGCGCCCTGCACCATTATGTTCCGGATCTGCATCGCAGGATGCTGCTGG
CTACCCTGTGGAACACCTACATCTGTATTAACGAAGCGCTGGCATTGACCCTGAGTGATTTTTCTCTGGT
CCCGCCGCATCCATACCGCCAGTTGTTTACCCTCACAACGTTCCAGTAACCGGGCATGTTCATCATCAGT
AACCCGTATCGTGAGCATCCTCTCTCGTTTCATCGGTATCATTACCCCCATGAACAGAAATCCCCCTTAC
ACGGAGGCATCAGTGACCAAACAGGAAAAAACCGCCCTTAACATGGCCCGCTTTATCAGAAGCCAGACAT
TAACGCTTCTGGAGAAACTCAACGAGCTGGACGCGGATGAACAGGCAGACATCTGTGAATCGCTTCACGA
CCACGCTGATGAGCTTTACCGCAGGATCCGCGAAATTGTAAGCGTTAATATTTTGTTAAAATTCGCGTTA
AATTTTTGTTAAATCAGCTCATTTTTTAACCAATAGGCCGAAATCGGCAAAATCCCTTATAAATCAAAAG
AATAGACCGAGATAGGGT
[37 nt withheld, positions 4422-4458]
AAAGAACGTGGACTCCAACGTCAAAGG
[49 nt withheld, positions 4486-4534]
T
[91 nt withheld, positions 4536-4626]
G
[124 nt withheld, positions 4628-4751]
CGCGGATCCTGCCTCGCGCGTTTCGGTGATGACGGTGAAAACCTCTGACACATGCAGCTCCCGGAGACGG
TCACAGCTTGTCTGTAAGCGGATGCCGGGAGCAGACAAGCCCGTCAGGGCGCGTCAGCGGGTGTTGGCGG
GTGTCGGGGCGCAGCCATGACCCAGTCACGTAGCGATAGCGGAGTGTATACTGGCTTAACTATGCGGCAT
CAGAGCAGATTGTACTGAGAGTGCACCATATGCGGTGTGAAATACCGCACAGATGCGTAAGGAGAAAATA
CCGCATCAGGCGCTCTTCCGCTTCCTCGCTCACTGACTCGCTGCGCTCGGTCGTTCGGCTGCGGCGAGCG
GTATCAGCTCACTCAAAGGCGGTAATACGGTTATCCACAGAATCAGGGGATAACGCAGGAAAGAACATGT
GAGCAAAAGGCCAGCAAAAGGCCAGGAACCGTAAAAAGGCCGCGTTGCTGGCGTTTTTCCATAGGCTCCG
CCCCCCTGACGAGCATCACAAAAATCGACGCTCAAGTCAGAGGTGGCGAAACCCGACAGGACTATAAAGA
TACCAGGGTTTCCCCCTGGAAGCTCCCTCGTGCGCTCTCCTGTTCCGACCCTGCCGCTTACCGGATACCT
GTCCGCCTTTCTCCCTTCGGGAAGCGTGGCGCTTTCTCATAGCTCACGCTGTAGGTATCTCAGTTCGGTG
TAGGTCGTTCGCTCCAAGCTGGGCTGTGTGCACGAACCCCCCGTTCAGCCCGACCGCTGCGCCTTATCCG
GTAACTATCGTCTTGAGTCCAACCCGGTAAGACACGACTTATCGCCACTGGCAGCAGCCACTGGTAACAG
GATTAGCAGAGCGAGGTATGTAGGCGGTGCTACAGAGTTCTTGAAGTGGTGGCCTAACTACGGCTACACT
AGAAGGACAGTATTTGGTATCTGCGCTCTGCTGAAGCCAGTTACCTTCGGAAAAAGAGTTGGTAGCTCTT
GATCCGGCAAACAAACCACCGCTGGTAGCGGTGGTTTTTTTGTTTGCAAGCAGCAGATTACGCGCAGAAA
AAAAGGATCTCAAGAAGATCCTTTGATCTTTTCTACGGGGTCTGACGCTCAGTGGAACGAAAACTCACGT
TAAGGGATTTTGGTCATGAGATTATCAAAAAGGATCTTCACCTAGATCCTTTTAAATTAAAAATGAAGTT
TTAAATCAATCTAAAGTATATATGAGTAAACTTGGTCTGACAGTTACCAATGCTTAATCAGTGAGGCACC
TATCTCAGCGATCTGTCTATTTCGTTCATCCATAGTTGCCTGACTCCCCGTCGTGTAGATAACTACGATA
CGGGAGGGCTTACCATCTGGCCCCAGTGCTGCAATGATACCGCGAGACCCACGCTCACCGGCTCCAGATT
TATCAGCAATAAACCAGCCAGCCGGAAGGGCCGAGCGCAGAAGTGGTCCTGCAACTTTATCCGCCTCCAT
CCAGTCTATTAATTGTTGCCGGGAAGCTAGAGTAAGTAGTTCGCCAGTTAATAGTTTGCGCAACGTTGTT
GCCATTGCTGCAGGCATCGTGGTGTCACGCTCGTCGTTTGGTATGGCTTCATTCAGCTCCGGTTCCCAAC
GATCAAGGCGAGTTACATGATCCCCCATGTTGTGCAAAAAAGCGGTTAGCTCCTTCGGTCCTCCGATCGT
TGTCAGAAGTAAGTTGGCCGCAGTGTTATCACTCATGGTTATGGCAGCACTGCATAATTCTCTTACTGTC
ATGCCATCCGTAAGATGCTTTTCTGTGACTGGTGAGTACTCAACCAAGTCATTCTGAGAATAGTGTATGC
GGCGACCGAGTTGCTCTTGCCCGGCGTCAACACGGGATAATACCGCGCCACATAGCAGAACTTTAAAAGT
GCTCATCATTGGAAAACGTTCTTCGGGGCGAAAACTCTCAAGGATCTTACCGCTGTTGAGATCCAGTTCG
ATGTAACCCACTCGTGCACCCAACTGATCTTCAGCATCTTTTACTTTCACCAGCGTTTCTGGGTGAGCAA
AAACAGGAAGGCAAAATGCCGCAAAAAAGGGAATAAGGGCGACACGGAAATGTTGAATACTCATACTCTT
CCTTTTTCAATATTATTGAAGCATTTATCAGGGTTATTGTCTCATGAGCGGATACATATTTGAATGTATT
TAGAAAAATAAACAAATAGGGGTTCCGCGCACATTTCCCCGAAAAGTGCCACCTGACGTCTAAGAAACCA
TT
