>Addgene plasmid #91319 | pHH0103_CRK-2/2-SV1/2 | depositor partial sequence | sequence record 175807 | insert sequence
GGCCCAGCCGGCCGGTGGTCCGGAACCGGGTCCGTATGCCCAACCGTCAGTGAATACCCCGCTGCCGAAT
CTGCAAAATGGTCCGATCTATGCTCGTGTCATTCAGAAACGTGTTCCGAACGCGTATGATAAAACCGCAC
TGGCACTGGAAGTCGGTGAACTGGTGAAAGTTACGAAAATCAACGTGAGCGGCCAATGGGAGGGTGAATG
CAATGGCAAACGTGGTCATTTTCCGTTCACCCACGTCCGCCTGCTGGACCAGCAAAATCCGGATGAAGAC
GCGGCCGC
